LOCUS       Exported 11842 bp ds-DNA circular SYN 13-MAY-2021
DEFINITION  expression of CHR2 mCherry from EF1a promoter.
ACCESSION   .
VERSION     .
KEYWORDS    EF1a CHR2 mCherry WPRE
SOURCE      synthetic DNA construct
  ORGANISM  synthetic DNA construct
REFERENCE   1 (bases 1 to 11842)
  TITLE     Emory Custom Cloning Core Plasmids - Oskar Laur
REFERENCE   2 (bases 1 to 11842)
  AUTHORS   .
  TITLE     Direct Submission
  JOURNAL   Exported May 13, 2021 from SnapGene Server 1.1.58
            http://www.snapgene.com
FEATURES             Location/Qualifiers
     source          1..11842
                     /organism="synthetic DNA construct"
                     /mol_type="other DNA"
     primer_bind     complement(56..75)
                     /label=pRS-marker
                     /note="pRS vectors, use to sequence yeast selectable
                     marker"
     enhancer        247..626
                     /label=CMV enhancer
                     /note="human cytomegalovirus immediate early enhancer"
     promoter        628..826
                     /label=CMV promoter
                     /note="human cytomegalovirus (CMV) immediate early
                     promoter"
     primer_bind     781..801
                     /label=CMV-F
                     /note="Human CMV immediate early promoter, forward primer"
     LTR             844..1024
                     /label=5' LTR (truncated)
                     /note="truncated 5' long terminal repeat (LTR) from HIV-1"
     misc_feature    1071..1196
                     /label=HIV-1 Psi
                     /note="packaging signal of human immunodeficiency virus
                     type 1"
     misc_feature    1689..1922
                     /label=RRE
                     /note="The Rev response element (RRE) of HIV-1 allows for
                     Rev-dependent mRNA export from the nucleus to the
                     cytoplasm."
     CDS             2107..2151
                     /codon_start=1
                     /product="antigenic peptide corresponding to amino acids
                     655 to 669 of the HIV envelope protein gp41 (Lutje Hulsik
                     et al., 2013)"
                     /label=gp41 peptide
                     /note="recognized by the 2H10 single-chain llama nanobody"
                     /translation="KNEQELLELDKWASL"
     misc_feature    2449..2566
                     /label=cPPT/CTS
                     /note="central polypurine tract and central termination
                     sequence of HIV-1"
     promoter        2704..3882
                     /label=EF-1-alpha promoter
                     /note="strong constitutive promoter for human elongation
                     factor EF-1-alpha"
     intron          2935..3873
                     /label=EF-1-alpha intron A
                     /note="intron upstream of the start codon of human
                     EF-1-alpha"
     primer_bind     3830..3850
                     /label=EF1a-F
                     /note="Human elongation factor-1a promoter, forward primer"
     primer_bind     3899..3918
                     /label=T7
                     /note="T7 promoter, forward primer"
     promoter        3899..3917
                     /label=T7 promoter
                     /note="promoter for bacteriophage T7 RNA polymerase"
     regulatory      3974..3983
                     /regulatory_class="other"
                     /note="vertebrate consensus sequence for strong initiation
                     of translation (Kozak, 1987)"
     CDS             3980..4906
                     /codon_start=1
                     /product="H134R mutant of an N-terminal fragment of
                     channelrhodopsin-2 from the alga Chlamydomonas reinhardtii
                     (Nagel et al., 2005)"
                     /label=ChR2(H134R)
                     /note="blue light-activated cation channel"
                     /translation="MDYGGALSAVGRELLFVTNPVVVNGSVLVPEDQCYCAGWIESRGT
                     NGAQTASNVLQWLAAGFSILLLMFYAYQTWKSTCGWEEIYVCAIEMVKVILEFFFEFKN
                     PSMLYLATGHRVQWLRYAEWLLTCPVILIRLSNLTGLSNDYSRRTMGLLVSDIGTIVWG
                     ATSAMATGYVKVIFFCLGLCYGANTFFHAAKAYIEGYHTVPKGRCRQVVTGMAWLFFVS
                     WGMFPILFILGPEGFGVLSVYGSTVGHTIIDLMSKNCWGLLGHYLRVLIHEHILIHGDI
                     RKTTKLNIGGTEIEVETLVEDEAEAGAV"
     regulatory      4916..4925
                     /regulatory_class="other"
                     /note="vertebrate consensus sequence for strong initiation
                     of translation (Kozak, 1987)"
     CDS             4922..5632
                     /codon_start=1
                     /product="monomeric derivative of DsRed fluorescent protein
                     (Shaner et al., 2004)"
                     /label=mCherry
                     /note="mammalian codon-optimized"
                     /translation="MVSKGEEDNMAIIKEFMRFKVHMEGSVNGHEFEIEGEGEGRPYEG
                     TQTAKLKVTKGGPLPFAWDILSPQFMYGSKAYVKHPADIPDYLKLSFPEGFKWERVMNF
                     EDGGVVTVTQDSSLQDGEFIYKVKLRGTNFPSDGPVMQKKTMGWEASSERMYPEDGALK
                     GEIKQRLKLKDGGHYDAEVKTTYKAKKPVQLPGAYNVNIKLDITSHNEDYTIVEQYERA
                     EGRHSTGGMDELYK"
     primer_bind     complement(5067..5085)
                     /label=mCherry-R
                     /note="mCherry, reverse primer"
     primer_bind     5335..5354
                     /label=mCherry-F
                     /note="mCherry, forward primer"
     misc_feature    5643..6231
                     /label=WPRE
                     /note="woodchuck hepatitis virus posttranscriptional
                     regulatory element"
     primer_bind     complement(5696..5716)
                     /label=WPRE-R
                     /note="WPRE, reverse primer"
     CDS             complement(6114..6125)
                     /codon_start=1
                     /product="Factor Xa recognition and cleavage site"
                     /label=Factor Xa site
                     /translation="IEGR"
     misc_feature    6287..6873
                     /label=IRES2
                     /note="internal ribosome entry site (IRES) of the
                     encephalomyocarditis virus (EMCV)"
     primer_bind     complement(6454..6471)
                     /label=IRES reverse
                     /note="IRES internal ribosome entry site, reverse primer.
                     Also called pCDH-rev"
     primer_bind     6681..6700
                     /label=IRES-F
                     /note="IRES internal ribosome entry site, forward primer"
     CDS             6874..7473
                     /codon_start=1
                     /gene="pac from Streptomyces alboniger"
                     /product="puromycin N-acetyltransferase"
                     /label=PuroR
                     /note="confers resistance to puromycin"
                     /translation="MTEYKPTVRLATRDDVPRAVRTLAAAFADYPATRHTVDPDRHIER
                     VTELQELFLTRVGLDIGKVWVADDGAAVAVWTTPESVEAGAVFAEIGPRMAELSGSRLA
                     AQQQMEGLLAPHRPKEPAWFLATVGVSPDHQGKGLGSAVVLPGVEAAERAGVPAFLETS
                     APRNLPFYERLGFTVTADVEVPEGPRTWCMTRKPGA"
     primer_bind     complement(6874..6893)
                     /label=Puro-R
                     /note="Puromycin resistance gene, reverse primer. Also
                     called puro-variant-R"
     primer_bind     7370..7390
                     /label=Puro-F
                     /note="Puromycin resistance gene, forward primer"
     protein_bind    7589..7622
                     /label=loxP
                     /bound_moiety="Cre recombinase"
                     /note="Cre-mediated recombination occurs in the 8-bp core
                     sequence (GCATACAT)."
     LTR             7647..7827
                     /label=5' LTR (truncated)
                     /note="truncated 5' long terminal repeat (LTR) from HIV-1"
     primer_bind     complement(7853..7870)
                     /label=BGH-rev
                     /note="Bovine growth hormone terminator, reverse primer.
                     Also called BGH reverse"
     polyA_signal    7859..8083
                     /label=bGH poly(A) signal
                     /note="bovine growth hormone polyadenylation signal"
     rep_origin      8129..8557
                     /direction=RIGHT
                     /label=f1 ori
                     /note="f1 bacteriophage origin of replication; arrow
                     indicates direction of (+) strand synthesis"
     primer_bind     complement(8216..8235)
                     /label=F1ori-R
                     /note="F1 origin, reverse primer"
     primer_bind     8426..8447
                     /label=F1ori-F
                     /note="F1 origin, forward primer"
     primer_bind     complement(8566..8586)
                     /label=pBABE 3'
                     /note="SV40 enhancer, reverse primer for pBABE vectors"
     promoter        8571..8900
                     /label=SV40 promoter
                     /note="SV40 enhancer and early promoter"
     rep_origin      8751..8886
                     /label=SV40 ori
                     /note="SV40 origin of replication"
     primer_bind     8813..8832
                     /label=SV40pro-F
                     /note="SV40 promoter/origin, forward primer"
     promoter        8948..8995
                     /label=EM7 promoter
                     /note="synthetic bacterial promoter "
     CDS             9014..9388
                     /codon_start=1
                     /gene="Sh ble from Streptoalloteichus hindustanus"
                     /product="antibiotic-binding protein"
                     /label=BleoR
                     /note="confers resistance to bleomycin, phleomycin, and
                     Zeocin(TM)"
                     /translation="MAKLTSAVPVLTARDVAGAVEFWTDRLGFSRDFVEDDFAGVVRDD
                     VTLFISAVQDQVVPDNTLAWVWVRGLDELYAEWSEVVSTNFRDASGPAMTEIGEQPWGR
                     EFALRDPAGNCVHFVAEEQD"
     polyA_signal    9518..9639
                     /label=SV40 poly(A) signal
                     /note="SV40 polyadenylation signal"
     primer_bind     complement(9555..9574)
                     /label=SV40pA-R
                     /note="SV40 polyA, reverse primer"
     primer_bind     9609..9628
                     /label=EBV-rev
                     /note="SV40 polyA terminator, reverse primer"
     primer_bind     complement(9688..9704)
                     /label=M13 rev
                     /note="common sequencing primer, one of multiple similar
                     variants"
     primer_bind     complement(9688..9704)
                     /label=M13 Reverse
                     /note="In lacZ gene. Also called M13-rev"
     primer_bind     complement(9701..9723)
                     /label=M13/pUC Reverse
                     /note="In lacZ gene"
     protein_bind    9712..9728
                     /label=lac operator
                     /bound_moiety="lac repressor encoded by lacI"
                     /note="The lac repressor binds to the lac operator to
                     inhibit transcription in E. coli. This inhibition can be
                     relieved by adding lactose or
                     isopropyl-beta-D-thiogalactopyranoside (IPTG)."
     promoter        complement(9736..9766)
                     /label=lac promoter
                     /note="promoter for the E. coli lac operon"
     protein_bind    9781..9802
                     /label=CAP binding site
                     /bound_moiety="E. coli catabolite activator protein"
                     /note="CAP binding activates transcription in the presence
                     of cAMP."
     primer_bind     complement(9919..9936)
                     /label=L4440
                     /note="L4440 vector, forward primer"
     rep_origin      complement(10090..10678)
                     /direction=LEFT
                     /label=ori
                     /note="high-copy-number ColE1/pMB1/pBR322/pUC origin of
                     replication"
     primer_bind     complement(10170..10189)
                     /label=pBR322ori-F
                     /note="pBR322 origin, forward primer"
     CDS             complement(10849..11709)
                     /codon_start=1
                     /gene="bla"
                     /product="beta-lactamase"
                     /label=AmpR
                     /note="confers resistance to ampicillin, carbenicillin, and
                     related antibiotics"
                     /translation="MSIQHFRVALIPFFAAFCLPVFAHPETLVKVKDAEDQLGARVGYI
                     ELDLNSGKILESFRPEERFPMMSTFKVLLCGAVLSRIDAGQEQLGRRIHYSQNDLVEYS
                     PVTEKHLTDGMTVRELCSAAITMSDNTAANLLLTTIGGPKELTAFLHNMGDHVTRLDRW
                     EPELNEAIPNDERDTTMPVAMATTLRKLLTGELLTLASRQQLIDWMEADKVAGPLLRSA
                     LPAGWFIADKSGAGERGSRGIIAALGPDGKPSRIVVIYTTGSQATMDERNRQIAEIGAS
                     LIKHW"
     primer_bind     11472..11491
                     /label=Amp-R
                     /note="Ampicillin resistance gene, reverse primer"
     promoter        complement(11710..11814)
                     /gene="bla"
                     /label=AmpR promoter
ORIGIN
        1 atthrstncg tcgacggatc gggagatctc ccgatcccct atggtgcact ctcagtacaa
       61 tctgctctga tgccgcatag ttaagccagt atctgctccc tgcttgtgtg ttggaggtcg
      121 ctgagtagtg cgcgagcaaa atttaagcta caacaaggca aggcttgacc gacaattgca
      181 tgaagaatct gcttagggtt aggcgttttg cgctgcttcg cgatgtacgg gccagatata
      241 cgcgttgaca ttgattattg actagttatt aatagtaatc aattacgggg tcattagttc
      301 atagcccata tatggagttc cgcgttacat aacttacggt aaatggcccg cctggctgac
      361 cgcccaacga cccccgccca ttgacgtcaa taatgacgta tgttcccata gtaacgccaa
      421 tagggacttt ccattgacgt caatgggtgg agtatttacg gtaaactgcc cacttggcag
      481 tacatcaagt gtatcatatg ccaagtacgc cccctattga cgtcaatgac ggtaaatggc
      541 ccgcctggca ttatgcccag tacatgacct tatgggactt tcctacttgg cagtacatct
      601 acgtattagt catcgctatt accatggtga tgcggttttg gcagtacatc aatgggcgtg
      661 gatagcggtt tgactcacgg ggatttccaa gtctccaccc cattgacgtc aatgggagtt
      721 tgttttggca ccaaaatcaa cgggactttc caaaatgtcg taacaactcc gccccattga
      781 cgcaaatggg cggtaggcgt gtacggtggg aggtctatat aagcagcgcg ttttgcctgt
      841 actgggtctc tctggttaga ccagatctga gcctgggagc tctctggcta actagggaac
      901 ccactgctta agcctcaata aagcttgcct tgagtgcttc aagtagtgtg tgcccgtctg
      961 ttgtgtgact ctggtaacta gagatccctc agaccctttt agtcagtgtg gaaaatctct
     1021 agcagtggcg cccgaacagg gacttgaaag cgaaagggaa accagaggag ctctctcgac
     1081 gcaggactcg gcttgctgaa gcgcgcacgg caagaggcga ggggcggcga ctggtgagta
     1141 cgccaaaaat tttgactagc ggaggctaga aggagagaga tgggtgcgag agcgtcagta
     1201 ttaagcgggg gagaattaga tcgcgatggg aaaaaattcg gttaaggcca gggggaaaga
     1261 aaaaatataa attaaaacat atagtatggg caagcaggga gctagaacga ttcgcagtta
     1321 atcctggcct gttagaaaca tcagaaggct gtagacaaat actgggacag ctacaaccat
     1381 cccttcagac aggatcagaa gaacttagat cattatataa tacagtagca accctctatt
     1441 gtgtgcatca aaggatagag ataaaagaca ccaaggaagc tttagacaag atagaggaag
     1501 agcaaaacaa aagtaagacc accgcacagc aagcggccgc tgatcttcag acctggagga
     1561 ggagatatga gggacaattg gagaagtgaa ttatataaat ataaagtagt aaaaattgaa
     1621 ccattaggag tagcacccac caaggcaaag agaagagtgg tgcagagaga aaaaagagca
     1681 gtgggaatag gagctttgtt ccttgggttc ttgggagcag caggaagcac tatgggcgca
     1741 gcgtcaatga cgctgacggt acaggccaga caattattgt ctggtatagt gcagcagcag
     1801 aacaatttgc tgagggctat tgaggcgcaa cagcatctgt tgcaactcac agtctggggc
     1861 atcaagcagc tccaggcaag aatcctggct gtggaaagat acctaaagga tcaacagctc
     1921 ctggggattt ggggttgctc tggaaaactc atttgcacca ctgctgtgcc ttggaatgct
     1981 agttggagta ataaatctct ggaacagatt tggaatcaca cgacctggat ggagtgggac
     2041 agagaaatta acaattacac aagcttaata cactccttaa ttgaagaatc gcaaaaccag
     2101 caagaaaaga atgaacaaga attattggaa ttagataaat gggcaagttt gtggaattgg
     2161 tttaacataa caaattggct gtggtatata aaattattca taatgatagt aggaggcttg
     2221 gtaggtttaa gaatagtttt tgctgtactt tctatagtga atagagttag gcagggatat
     2281 tcaccattat cgtttcagac ccacctccca accccgaggg gacccgacag gcccgaagga
     2341 atagaagaag aaggtggaga gagagacaga gacagatcca ttcgattagt gaacggatcg
     2401 gcactgcgtg cgccaattct gcagacaaat ggcagtattc atccacaatt ttaaaagaaa
     2461 aggggggatt ggggggtaca gtgcagggga aagaatagta gacataatag caacagacat
     2521 acaaactaaa gaattacaaa aacaaattac aaaaattcaa aattttcggg tttattacag
     2581 ggacagcaga gatccagttt ggttaattaa tcgataagct ttgcaaagat ggataaagtt
     2641 ttaaacagag aggaatcttt gcagctaatg gaccttctag gtcttgaaag gagtgcctcg
     2701 tgaggctccg gtgcccgtca gtgggcagag cgcacatcgc ccacagtccc cgagaagttg
     2761 gggggagggg tcggcaattg aaccggtgcc tagagaaggt ggcgcggggt aaactgggaa
     2821 agtgatgtcg tgtactggct ccgccttttt cccgagggtg ggggagaacc gtatataagt
     2881 gcagtagtcg ccgtgaacgt tctttttcgc aacgggtttg ccgccagaac acaggtaagt
     2941 gccgtgtgtg gttcccgcgg gcctggcctc tttacgggtt atggcccttg cgtgccttga
     3001 attacttcca cctggctgca gtacgtgatt cttgatcccg agcttcgggt tggaagtggg
     3061 tgggagagtt cgaggccttg cgcttaagga gccccttcgc ctcgtgcttg agttgaggcc
     3121 tggcctgggc gctggggccg ccgcgtgcga atctggtggc accttcgcgc ctgtctcgct
     3181 gctttcgata agtctctagc catttaaaat ttttgatgac ctgctgcgac gctttttttc
     3241 tggcaagata gtcttgtaaa tgcgggccaa gatctgcaca ctggtatttc ggtttttggg
     3301 gccgcgggcg gcgacggggc ccgtgcgtcc cagcgcacat gttcggcgag gcggggcctg
     3361 cgagcgcggc caccgagaat cggacggggg tagtctcaag ctggccggcc tgctctggtg
     3421 cctggcctcg cgccgccgtg tatcgccccg ccctgggcgg caaggctggc ccggtcggca
     3481 ccagttgcgt gagcggaaag atggccgctt cccggccctg ctgcagggag ctcaaaatgg
     3541 aggacgcggc gctcgggaga gcgggcgggt gagtcaccca cacaaaggaa aagggccttt
     3601 ccgtcctcag ccgtcgcttc atgtgactcc acggagtacc gggcgccgtc caggcacctc
     3661 gattagttct cgagcttttg gagtacgtcg tctttaggtt ggggggaggg gttttatgcg
     3721 atggagtttc cccacactga gtgggtggag actgaagtta ggccagcttg gcacttgatg
     3781 taattctcct tggaatttgc cctttttgag tttggatctt ggttcattct caagcctcag
     3841 acagtggttc aaagtttttt tcttccattt caggtgtcgt gaggaattag cttggtacta
     3901 atacgactca ctatagggag acccaagctg gctaggtaag cttgatatcg aattcctgca
     3961 gcccggggga tccgccacca tggactatgg cggcgctttg tctgccgtcg gacgcgaact
     4021 tttgttcgtt actaatcctg tggtggtgaa cgggtccgtc ctggtccctg aggatcaatg
     4081 ttactgtgcc ggatggattg aatctcgcgg cacgaacggc gctcagaccg cgtcaaatgt
     4141 cctgcagtgg cttgcagcag gattcagcat tttgctgctg atgttctatg cctaccaaac
     4201 ctggaaatct acatgcggct gggaggagat ctatgtgtgc gccattgaaa tggttaaggt
     4261 gattctcgag ttcttttttg agtttaagaa tccctctatg ctctaccttg ccacaggaca
     4321 ccgggtgcag tggctgcgct atgcagagtg gctgctcact tgtcctgtca tccttatccg
     4381 cctgagcaac ctcaccggcc tgagcaacga ctacagcagg agaaccatgg gactccttgt
     4441 ctcagacatc gggactatcg tgtggggggc taccagcgcc atggcaaccg gctatgttaa
     4501 agtcatcttc ttttgtcttg gattgtgcta tggcgcgaac acattttttc acgccgccaa
     4561 agcatatatc gagggttatc atactgtgcc aaagggtcgg tgccgccagg tcgtgaccgg
     4621 catggcatgg ctgtttttcg tgagctgggg tatgttccca attctcttca ttttggggcc
     4681 cgaaggtttt ggcgtcctga gcgtctatgg ctccaccgta ggtcacacga ttattgatct
     4741 gatgagtaaa aattgttggg ggttgttggg acactacctg cgcgtcctga tccacgagca
     4801 catattgatt cacggagata tccgcaaaac caccaaactg aacatcggcg gaacggagat
     4861 cgaggtcgag actctcgtcg aagacgaagc cgaggccgga gccgtgccag gatccgccac
     4921 catggtgagc aagggcgagg aggataacat ggccatcatc aaggagttca tgcgcttcaa
     4981 ggtgcacatg gagggctccg tgaacggcca cgagttcgag atcgagggcg agggcgaggg
     5041 ccgcccctac gagggcaccc agaccgccaa gctgaaggtg accaagggtg gccccctgcc
     5101 cttcgcctgg gacatcctgt cccctcagtt catgtacggc tccaaggcct acgtgaagca
     5161 ccccgccgac atccccgact acttgaagct gtccttcccc gagggcttca agtgggagcg
     5221 cgtgatgaac ttcgaggacg gcggcgtggt gaccgtgacc caggactcct ccctgcagga
     5281 cggcgagttc atctacaagg tgaagctgcg cggcaccaac ttcccctccg acggccccgt
     5341 aatgcagaag aagaccatgg gctgggaggc ctcctccgag cggatgtacc ccgaggacgg
     5401 cgccctgaag ggcgagatca agcagaggct gaagctgaag gacggcggcc actacgacgc
     5461 tgaggtcaag accacctaca aggccaagaa gcccgtgcag ctgcccggcg cctacaacgt
     5521 caacatcaag ttggacatca cctcccacaa cgaggactac accatcgtgg aacagtacga
     5581 acgcgccgag ggccgccact ccaccggcgg catggacgag ctgtacaagt aggcttatcg
     5641 ataatcaacc tctggattac aaaatttgtg aaagattgac tggtattctt aactatgttg
     5701 ctccttttac gctatgtgga tacgctgctt taatgccttt gtatcatgct attgcttccc
     5761 gtatggcttt cattttctcc tccttgtata aatcctggtt gctgtctctt tatgaggagt
     5821 tgtggcccgt tgtcaggcaa cgtggcgtgg tgtgcactgt gtttgctgac gcaaccccca
     5881 ctggttgggg cattgccacc acctgtcagc tcctttccgg gactttcgct ttccccctcc
     5941 ctattgccac ggcggaactc atcgccgcct gccttgcccg ctgctggaca ggggctcggc
     6001 tgttgggcac tgacaattcc gtggtgttgt cggggaaatc atcgtccttt ccttggctgc
     6061 tcgcctgtgt tgccacctgg attctgcgcg ggacgtcctt ctgctacgtc ccttcggccc
     6121 tcaatccagc ggaccttcct tcccgcggcc tgctgccggc tctgcggcct cttccgcgtc
     6181 ttcgccttcg ccctcagacg agtcggatct ccctttgggc cgcctccccg catcgatacc
     6241 gtgtacaagc ggccgcgtcg acgggcccgc ggaattccgc cccccccccc tctccctccc
     6301 ccccccctaa cgttactggc cgaagccgct tggaataagg ccggtgtgcg tttgtctata
     6361 tgttattttc caccatattg ccgtcttttg gcaatgtgag ggcccggaaa cctggccctg
     6421 tcttcttgac gagcattcct aggggtcttt cccctctcgc caaaggaatg caaggtctgt
     6481 tgaatgtcgt gaaggaagca gttcctctgg aagcttcttg aagacaaaca acgtctgtag
     6541 cgaccctttg caggcagcgg aaccccccac ctggcgacag gtgcctctgc ggccaaaagc
     6601 cacgtgtata agatacacct gcaaaggcgg cacaacccca gtgccacgtt gtgagttgga
     6661 tagttgtgga aagagtcaaa tggctctcct caagcgtatt caacaagggg ctgaaggatg
     6721 cccagaaggt accccattgt atgggatctg atctggggcc tcggtgcaca tgctttacat
     6781 gtgtttagtc gaggttaaaa aaacgtctag gccccccgaa ccacggggac gtggttttcc
     6841 tttgaaaaac acgatgataa tatggccaca accatgaccg agtacaagcc cacggtgcgc
     6901 ctcgccaccc gcgacgacgt ccccagggcc gtacgcaccc tcgccgccgc gttcgccgac
     6961 taccccgcca cgcgccacac cgtcgatccg gaccgccaca tcgagcgggt caccgagctg
     7021 caagaactct tcctcacgcg cgtcgggctc gacatcggca aggtgtgggt cgcggacgac
     7081 ggcgccgcgg tggcggtctg gaccacgccg gagagcgtcg aagcgggggc ggtgttcgcc
     7141 gagatcggcc cgcgcatggc cgagttgagc ggttcccggc tggccgcgca gcaacagatg
     7201 gaaggcctcc tggcgccgca ccggcccaag gagcccgcgt ggttcctggc caccgtcggc
     7261 gtctcgcccg accaccaggg caagggtctg ggcagcgccg tcgtgctccc cggagtggag
     7321 gcggccgagc gcgccggggt gcccgccttc ctggagacct ccgcgccccg caacctcccc
     7381 ttctacgagc ggctcggctt caccgtcacc gccgacgtcg aggtgcccga aggaccgcgc
     7441 acctggtgca tgacccgcaa gcccggtgcc tgacgcccgc cccacgaccc gcagcgcccg
     7501 accgaaagga gcgcacgacc ccatgcatcg aacaaaagaa aaggggggac tggaagggct
     7561 aattcactcc caacgaagac aagatatcat aacttcgtat agcatacatt atacgaagtt
     7621 atcggctagc tggtccggac tgtactgggt ctctctggtt agaccagatc tgagcctggg
     7681 agctctctgg ctaactaggg aacccactgc ttaagcctca ataaagcttg ccttgagtgc
     7741 ttcaagtagt gtgtgcccgt ctgttgtgtg actctggtaa ctagagatcc ctcagaccct
     7801 tttagtcagt gtggaaaatc tctagcaggg cccgtttaaa cccgctgatc agcctcgact
     7861 gtgccttcta gttgccagcc atctgttgtt tgcccctccc ccgtgccttc cttgaccctg
     7921 gaaggtgcca ctcccactgt cctttcctaa taaaatgagg aaattgcatc gcattgtctg
     7981 agtaggtgtc attctattct ggggggtggg gtggggcagg acagcaaggg ggaggattgg
     8041 gaagacaata gcaggcatgc tggggatgcg gtgggctcta tggcttctga ggcggaaaga
     8101 accagctggg gctctagggg gtatccccnn nnnnnnnnnn nnnnnnnnnn nnnnnnnnnn
     8161 nnnnnnnnnn nnnnnnnnnn nnnnnnnnnn nnnnnnnnnn nnnnnnnnnn nnnnnnnnnn
     8221 nnnnnnnnnn nnnnnnnnnn nnnnnnnnnn nncnnnnnnn nnnnnnnnnn nnnnnnnnnn
     8281 nnnnnnnnnn nnnnnnnnnn nnnnnnnnnn nnnnnnnnnn nnnnnnnnnn nnnnnnnnnn
     8341 nnnnannnnn nnnnnnnnnn nnnnnnnnnn nnnnnnnnnn nnnnnnnnnn nnnncctttg
     8401 acgttggagt ccacgttctt taatagtgga ctcttgttcc aaactggaac aacactcaac
     8461 cctatctcgg tctattcttt tgatttataa gggattttgc cgatttcggc ctattggtta
     8521 aaaaatgagc tgatttaaca aaaatttaac gcgaattaat tctgtggaat gtgtgtcagt
     8581 tagggtgtgg aaagtcccca ggctccccag caggcagaag tatgcaaagc atgcatctca
     8641 attagtcagc aaccaggtgt ggaaagtccc caggctcccc agcaggcaga agtatgcaaa
     8701 gcatgcatct caattagtca gcaaccatag tcccgcccct aactccgccc atcccgcccc
     8761 taactccgcc cagttccgcc cattctccgc cccatggctg actaattttt tttatttatg
     8821 cagaggccga ggccgcctct gcctctgagc tattccagaa gtagtgagga ggcttttttg
     8881 gaggcctagg cttttgcaaa aagctcccgg gagcttgtat atccattttc ggatctgatc
     8941 agcacgtgtt gacaattaat catcggcata gtatatcggc atagtataat acgacaaggt
     9001 gaggaactaa accatggcca agttgaccag tgccgttccg gtgctcaccg cgcgcgacgt
     9061 cgccggagcg gtcgagttct ggaccgaccg gctcgggttc tcccgggact tcgtggagga
     9121 cgacttcgcc ggtgtggtcc gggacgacgt gaccctgttc atcagcgcgg tccaggacca
     9181 ggtggtgccg gacaacaccc tggcctgggt gtgggtgcgc ggcctggacg agctgtacgc
     9241 cgagtggtcg gaggtcgtgt ccacgaactt ccgggacgcc tccgggccgg ccatgaccga
     9301 gatcggcgag cagccgtggg ggcgggagtt cgccctgcgc gacccggccg gcaactgcgt
     9361 gcacttcgtg gccgaggagc aggactgaca cgtgctacga gatttcgatt ccaccgccgc
     9421 cttctatgaa aggttgggct tcggaatcgt tttccgggac gccggctgga tgatcctcca
     9481 gcgcggggat ctcatgctgg agttcttcgc ccaccccaac ttgtttattg cagcttataa
     9541 tggttacaaa taaagcaata gcatcacaaa tttcacaaat aaagcatttt tttcactgca
     9601 ttctagttgt ggtttgtcca aactcatcaa tgtatcttat catgtctgta taccgtcgac
     9661 ctctagctag agcttggcgt aatcatggtc atagctgttt cctgtgtgaa attgttatcc
     9721 gctcacaatt ccacacaaca tacgagccgg aagcataaag tgtaaagcct ggggtgccta
     9781 atgagtgagc taactcacat taattgcgtt gcgctcactg cccgctttcc agtcgggaaa
     9841 cctgtcgtgc cagctgcatt aatgaatcgg ccaacgcgcg gggagaggcg gtttgcgtat
     9901 tgggcgctct tccgcttcct cgctcactga ctcgctgcgc tcggtcgttc ggctgcggcg
     9961 agcggtatca gctcactcaa aggcggtaat acggttatcc acagaatcag gggataacgc
    10021 aggaaagaac atgtgagcaa aaggccagca aaaggccagg aaccgtaaaa aggccgcgtt
    10081 gctggcgttt ttccataggc tccgcccccc tgacgagcat cacaaaaatc gacgctcaag
    10141 tcagaggtgg cgaaacccga caggactata aagataccag gcgtttcccc ctggaagctc
    10201 cctcgtgcgc tctcctgttc cgaccctgcc gcttaccgga tacctgtccg cctttctccc
    10261 ttcgggaagc gtggcgcttt ctcatagctc acgctgtagg tatctcagtt cggtgtaggt
    10321 cgttcgctcc aagctgggct gtgtgcacga accccccgtt cagcccgacc gctgcgcctt
    10381 atccggtaac tatcgtcttg agtccaaccc ggtaagacac gacttatcgc cactggcagc
    10441 agccactggt aacaggatta gcagagcgag gtatgtaggc ggtgctacag agttcttgaa
    10501 gtggtggcct aactacggct acactagaag aacagtattt ggtatctgcg ctctgctgaa
    10561 gccagttacc ttcggaaaaa gagttggtag ctcttgatcc ggcaaacaaa ccaccgctgg
    10621 tagcggtggt ttttttgttt gcaagcagca gattacgcgc agaaaaaaag gatctcaaga
    10681 agatcctttg atcttttcta cggggtctga cgctcagtgg aacgaaaact cacgttaagg
    10741 gattttggtc atgagattat caaaaaggat cttcacctag atccttttaa attaaaaatg
    10801 aagttttaaa tcaatctaaa gtatatatga gtaaacttgg tctgacagtt accaatgctt
    10861 aatcagtgag gcacctatct cagcgatctg tctatttcgt tcatccatag ttgcctgact
    10921 ccccgtcgtg tagataacta cgatacggga gggcttacca tctggcccca gtgctgcaat
    10981 gataccgcga gacccacgct caccggctcc agatttatca gcaataaacc agccagccgg
    11041 aagggccgag cgcagaagtg gtcctgcaac tttatccgcc tccatccagt ctattaattg
    11101 ttgccgggaa gctagagtaa gtagttcgcc agttaatagt ttgcgcaacg ttgttgccat
    11161 tgctacaggc atcgtggtgt cacgctcgtc gtttggtatg gcttcattca gctccggttc
    11221 ccaacgatca aggcgagtta catgatcccc catgttgtgc aaaaaagcgg ttagctcctt
    11281 cggtcctccg atcgttgtca gaagtaagtt ggccgcagtg ttatcactca tggttatggc
    11341 agcactgcat aattctctta ctgtcatgcc atccgtaaga tgcttttctg tgactggtga
    11401 gtactcaacc aagtcattct gagaatagtg tatgcggcga ccgagttgct cttgcccggc
    11461 gtcaatacgg gataataccg cgccacatag cagaacttta aaagtgctca tcattggaaa
    11521 acgttcttcg gggcgaaaac tctcaaggat cttaccgctg ttgagatcca gttcgatgta
    11581 acccactcgt gcacccaact gatcttcagc atcttttact ttcaccagcg tttctgggtg
    11641 agcaaaaaca ggaaggcaaa atgccgcaaa aaagggaata agggcgacac ggaaatgttg
    11701 aatactcata ctcttccttt ttcaatatta ttgaagcatt tatcagggtt attgtctcat
    11761 gagcggatac atatttgaat gtatttagaa aaataaacaa ataggggttc cgcgcacatt
    11821 tccccgaaaa gtgccacctg ac
//
