>Addgene plasmid #129432 | EF1a CHR2 mCherry WPRE | addgene full sequence | sequence record 269136 | Addgene NGS Result
GGCTCCGGTGCCCGTCAGTGGGCAGAGCGCACATCGCCCACAGTCCCCGAGAAGTTGGGGGGAGGGGTCG
GCAATTGAACCGGTGCCTAGAGAAGGTGGCGCGGGGTAAACTGGGAAAGTGATGTCGTGTACTGGCTCCG
CCTTTTTCCCGAGGGTGGGGGAGAACCGTATATAAGTGCAGTAGTCGCCGTGAACGTTCTTTTTCGCAAC
GGGTTTGCCGCCAGAACACAGGTAAGTGCCGTGTGTGGTTCCCGCGGGCCTGGCCTCTTTACGGGTTATG
GCCCTTGCGTGCCTTGAATTACTTCCACCTGGCTGCAGTACGTGATTCTTGATCCCGAGCTTCGGGTTGG
AAGTGGGTGGGAGAGTTCGAGGCCTTGCGCTTAAGGAGCCCCTTCGCCTCGTGCTTGAGTTGAGGCCTGG
CCTGGGCGCTGGGGCCGCCGCGTGCGAATCTGGTGGCACCTTCGCGCCTGTCTCGCTGCTTTCGATAAGT
CTCTAGCCATTTAAAATTTTTGATGACCTGCTGCGACGCTTTTTTTCTGGCAAGATAGTCTTGTAAATGC
GGGCCAAGATCTGCACACTGGTATTTCGGTTTTTGGGGCCGCGGGCGGCGACGGGGCCCGTGCGTCCCAG
CGCACATGTTCGGCGAGGCGGGGCCTGCGAGCGCGGCCACCGAGAATCGGACGGGGGTAGTCTCAAGCTG
GCCGGCCTGCTCTGGTGCCTGGCCTCGCGCCGCCGTGTATCGCCCCGCCCTGGGCGGCAAGGCTGGCCCG
GTCGGCACCAGTTGCGTGAGCGGAAAGATGGCCGCTTCCCGGCCCTGCTGCAGGGAGCTCAAAATGGAGG
ACGCGGCGCTCGGGAGAGCGGGCGGGTGAGTCACCCACACAAAGGAAAAGGGCCTTTCCGTCCTCAGCCG
TCGCTTCATGTGACTCCACGGAGTACCGGGCGCCGTCCAGGCACCTCGATTAGTTCTCGAGCTTTTGGAG
TACGTCGTCTTTAGGTTGGGGGGAGGGGTTTTATGCGATGGAGTTTCCCCACACTGAGTGGGTGGAGACT
GAAGTTAGGCCAGCTTGGCACTTGATGTAATTCTCCTTGGAATTTGCCCTTTTTGAGTTTGGATCTTGGT
TCATTCTCAAGCCTCAGACAGTGGTTCAAAGTTTTTTTCTTCCATTTCAGGTGTCGTGAGGAATTAGCTT
GGTACTAATACGACTCACTATAGGGAGACCCAAGCTGGCTAGGTAAGCTTGATATCGAATTCCTGCAGCC
CGGGGGATCCGCCACCATGGACTATGGCGGCGCTTTGTCTGCCGTCGGACGCGAACTTTTGTTCGTTACT
AATCCTGTGGTGGTGAACGGGTCCGTCCTGGTCCCTGAGGATCAATGTTACTGTGCCGGATGGATTGAAT
CTCGCGGCACGAACGGCGCTCAGACCGCGTCAAATGTCCTGCAGTGGCTTGCAGCAGGATTCAGCATTTT
GCTGCTGATGTTCTATGCCTACCAAACCTGGAAATCTACATGCGGCTGGGAGGAGATCTATGTGTGCGCC
ATTGAAATGGTTAAGGTGATTCTCGAGTTCTTTTTTGAGTTTAAGAATCCCTCTATGCTCTACCTTGCCA
CAGGACACCGGGTGCAGTGGCTGCGCTATGCAGAGTGGCTGCTCACTTGTCCTGTCATCCTTATCCGCCT
GAGCAACCTCACCGGCCTGAGCAACGACTACAGCAGGAGAACCATGGGACTCCTTGTCTCAGACATCGGG
ACTATCGTGTGGGGGGCTACCAGCGCCATGGCAACCGGCTATGTTAAAGTCATCTTCTTTTGTCTTGGAT
TGTGCTATGGCGCGAACACATTTTTTCACGCCGCCAAAGCATATATCGAGGGTTATCATACTGTGCCAAA
GGGTCGGTGCCGCCAGGTCGTGACCGGCATGGCATGGCTGTTTTTCGTGAGCTGGGGTATGTTCCCAATT
CTCTTCATTTTGGGGCCCGAAGGTTTTGGCGTCCTGAGCGTCTATGGCTCCACCGTAGGTCACACGATTA
TTGATCTGATGAGTAAAAATTGTTGGGGGTTGTTGGGACACTACCTGCGCGTCCTGATCCACGAGCACAT
ATTGATTCACGGAGATATCCGCAAAACCACCAAACTGAACATCGGCGGAACGGAGATCGAGGTCGAGACT
CTCGTCGAAGACGAAGCCGAGGCCGGAGCCGTGCCAGGATCCGCCACCATGGTGAGCAAGGGCGAGGAGG
ATAACATGGCCATCATCAAGGAGTTCATGCGCTTCAAGGTGCACATGGAGGGCTCCGTGAACGGCCACGA
GTTCGAGATCGAGGGCGAGGGCGAGGGCCGCCCCTACGAGGGCACCCAGACCGCCAAGCTGAAGGTGACC
AAGGGTGGCCCCCTGCCCTTCGCCTGGGACATCCTGTCCCCTCAGTTCATGTACGGCTCCAAGGCCTACG
TGAAGCACCCCGCCGACATCCCCGACTACTTGAAGCTGTCCTTCCCCGAGGGCTTCAAGTGGGAGCGCGT
GATGAACTTCGAGGACGGCGGCGTGGTGACCGTGACCCAGGACTCCTCCCTGCAGGACGGCGAGTTCATC
TACAAGGTGAAGCTGCGCGGCACCAACTTCCCCTCCGACGGCCCCGTAATGCAGAAGAAGACCATGGGCT
GGGAGGCCTCCTCCGAGCGGATGTACCCCGAGGACGGCGCCCTGAAGGGCGAGATCAAGCAGAGGCTGAA
GCTGAAGGACGGCGGCCACTACGACGCTGAGGTCAAGACCACCTACAAGGCCAAGAAGCCCGTGCAGCTG
CCCGGCGCCTACAACGTCAACATCAAGTTGGACATCACCTCCCACAACGAGGACTACACCATCGTGGAAC
AGTACGAACGCGCCGAGGGCCGCCACTCCACCGGCGGCATGGACGAGCTGTACAAGTAGGCTTATCGATA
ATCAACCTCTGGATTACAAAATTTGTGAAAGATTGACTGGTATTCTTAACTATGTTGCTCCTTTTACGCT
ATGTGGATACGCTGCTTTAATGCCTTTGTATCATGCTATTGCTTCCCGTATGGCTTTCATTTTCTCCTCC
TTGTATAAATCCTGGTTGCTGTCTCTTTATGAGGAGTTGTGGCCCGTTGTCAGGCAACGTGGCGTGGTGT
GCACTGTGTTTGCTGACGCAACCCCCACTGGTTGGGGCATTGCCACCACCTGTCAGCTCCTTTCCGGGAC
TTTCGCTTTCCCCCTCCCTATTGCCACGGCGGAACTCATCGCCGCCTGCCTTGCCCGCTGCTGGACAGGG
GCTCGGCTGTTGGGCACTGACAATTCCGTGGTGTTGTCGGGGAAATCATCGTCCTTTCCTTGGCTGCTCG
CCTGTGTTGCCACCTGGATTCTGCGCGGGACGTCCTTCTGCTACGTCCCTTCGGCCCTCAATCCAGCGGA
CCTTCCTTCCCGCGGCCTGCTGCCGGCTCTGCGGCCTCTTCCGCGTCTTCGCCTTCGCCCTCAGACGAGT
CGGATCTCCCTTTGGGCCGCCTCCCCGCATCGATACCGTGTACAAGCGGCCGCGTCGACGGGCCCGCGGA
ATTCCGCCCCCCCCCCCTCTCYCTCCYCCCCCCCCTAACGTTACTGGCCGAAGCCGCTTGGAATAAGGCC
GGTGTGCGTTTGTCTATATGTTATTTTCCACCATATTGCCGTCTTTTGGCAATGTGAGGGCCCGGAAACC
TGGCCCTGTCTTCTTGACGAGCATTCCTAGGGGTCTTTCCCCTCTCGCCAAAGGAATGCAAGGTCTGTTG
AATGTCGTGAAGGAAGCAGTTCCTCTGGAAGCTTCTTGAAGACAAACAACGTCTGTAGCGACCCTTTGCA
GGCAGCGGAACCCCCCACCTGGCGACAGGTGCCTCTGCGGCCAAAAGCCACGTGTATAAGATACACCTGC
AAAGGCGGCACAACCCCAGTGCCACGTTGTGAGTTGGATAGTTGTGGAAAGAGTCAAATGGCTCTCCTCA
AGCGTATTCAACAAGGGGCTGAAGGATGCCCAGAAGGTACCCCATTGTATGGGATCTGATCTGGGGCCTC
GGTGCACATGCTTTACATGTGTTTAGTCGAGGTTAAAAAAACGTCTAGGCCCCCCGAACCACGGGGACGT
GGTTTTCCTTTGAAAAACACGATGATAATATGGCCACAACCATGACCGAGTACAAGCCCACGGTGCGCCT
CGCCACCCGCGACGACGTCCCCAGGGCCGTACGCACCCTCGCCGCCGCGTTCGCCGACTACCCCGCCACG
CGCCACACCGTCGATCCGGACCGCCACATCGAGCGGGTCACCGAGCTGCAAGAACTCTTCCTCACGCGCG
TCGGGCTCGACATCGGCAAGGTGTGGGTCGCGGACGACGGCGCCGCGGTGGCGGTCTGGACCACGCCGGA
GAGCGTCGAAGCGGGGGCGGTGTTCGCCGAGATCGGCCCGCGCATGGCCGAGTTGAGCGGTTCCCGGCTG
GCCGCGCAGCAACAGATGGAAGGCCTCCTGGCGCCGCACCGGCCCAAGGAGCCCGCGTGGTTCCTGGCCA
CCGTCGGCGTCTCGCCCGACCACCAGGGCAAGGGTCTGGGCAGCGCCGTCGTGCTCCCCGGAGTGGAGGC
GGCCGAGCGCGCCGGGGTGCCCGCCTTCCTGGAGACCTCCGCGCCCCGCAACCTCCCCTTCTACGAGCGG
CTCGGCTTCACCGTCACCGCCGACGTCGAGGTGCCCGAAGGACCGCGCACCTGGTGCATGACCCGCAAGC
CCGGTGCCTGACGCCCGCCCCACGACCCGCAGCGCCCGACCGAAAGGAGCGCACGACCCCATGCATCGAA
CAAAAGAAAAGGGGACTGGAAGGGCTAATTCACTCCCAACGAAGACAAGATATCATAACTTCGTATAGCA
TACATTATACGAAGTTATCGGCTAGCTGGTCCGGACTGTACTGGGTCTCTCTGGTTAGACCAGATCTGAG
CCTGGGAGCTCTCTGGCTAACTAGGGAACCCACTGCTTAAGCCTCAATAAAGCTTGCCTTGAGTGCTTCA
AGTAGTGTGTGCCCGTCTGTTGTGTGACTCTGGTAACTAGAGATCCCTCAGACCCTTTTAGTCAGTGTGG
AAAATCTCTAGCAGGGCCCGTTTAAACCCGCTGATCAGCCTCGACTGTGCCTTCTAGTTGCCAGCCATCT
GTTGTTTGCCCCTCCCCCGTGCCTTCCTTGACCCTGGAAGGTGCCACTCCCACTGTCCTTTCCTAATAAA
ATGAGGAAATTGCATCGCATTGTCTGAGTAGGTGTCATTCTATTCTGGGGGGTGGGGTGGGGCAGGACAG
CAAGGGGGAGGATTGGGAAGACAATAGCAGGCATGCTGGGGATGCGGTGGGCTCTATGGCTTCTGAGGCG
GAAAGAACCAGCTGGGGCTCTAGGGGGTATCCCC
[124 nt withheld, positions 5425-5548]
C
[91 nt withheld, positions 5550-5640]
A
[49 nt withheld, positions 5642-5690]
CCTTTGACGTTGGAGTCCACGTTCTTTAATAGTGGACTCTTGTTCCAAACTGGAACAACACTCAACCCTA
TCTCGGTCTATTCTTTTGATTTATAAGGGATTTTGCCGATTTCGGCCTATTGGTTAAAAAATGAGCTGAT
TTAACAAAAATTTAACGCGAATTAATTCTGTGGAATGTGTGTCAGTTAGGGTGTGGAAAGTCCCCAGGCT
CCCCAGCAGGCAGAAGTATGCAAAGCATGCATCTCAATTAGTCAGCAACCAGGTGTGGAAAGTCCCCAGG
CTCCCCAGCAGGCAGAAGTATGCAAAGCATGCATCTCAATTAGTCAGCAACCATAGTCCCGCCCCTAACT
CCGCCCATCCCGCCCCTAACTCCGCCCAGTTCCGCCCATTCTCCGCCCCATGGCTGACTAATTTTTTTTA
TTTATGCAGAGGCCGAGGCCGCCTCTGCCTCTGAGCTATTCCAGAAGTAGTGAGGAGGCTTTTTTGGAGG
CCTAGGCTTTTGCAAAAAGCTCCCGGGAGCTTGTATATCCATTTTCGGATCTGATCAGCACGTGTTGACA
ATTAATCATCGGCATAGTATATCGGCATAGTATAATACGACAAGGTGAGGAACTAAACCATGGCCAAGTT
GACCAGTGCCGTTCCGGTGCTCACCGCGCGCGACGTCGCCGGAGCGGTCGAGTTCTGGACCGACCGGCTC
GGGTTCTCCCGGGACTTCGTGGAGGACGACTTCGCCGGTGTGGTCCGGGACGACGTGACCCTGTTCATCA
GCGCGGTCCAGGACCAGGTGGTGCCGGACAACACCCTGGCCTGGGTGTGGGTGCGCGGCCTGGACGAGCT
GTACGCCGAGTGGTCGGAGGTCGTGTCCACGAACTTCCGGGACGCCTCCGGGCCGGCCATGACCGAGATC
GGCGAGCAGCCGTGGGGGCGGGAGTTCGCCCTGCGCGACCCGGCCGGCAACTGCGTGCACTTCGTGGCCG
AGGAGCAGGACTGACACGTGCTACGAGATTTCGATTCCACCGCCGCCTTCTATGAAAGGTTGGGCTTCGG
AATCGTTTTCCGGGACGCCGGCTGGATGATCCTCCAGCGCGGGGATCTCATGCTGGAGTTCTTCGCCCAC
CCCAACTTGTTTATTGCAGCTTATAATGGTTACAAATAAAGCAATAGCATCACAAATTTCACAAATAAAG
CATTTTTTTCACTGCATTCTAGTTGTGGTTTGTCCAAACTCATCAATGTATCTTATCATGTCTGTATACC
GTCGACCTCTAGCTAGAGCTTGGCGTAATCATGGTCATAGCTGTTTCCTGTGTGAAATTGTTATCCGCTC
ACAATTCCACACAACATACGAGCCGGAAGCATAAAGTGTAAAGCCTGGGGTGCCTAATGAGTGAGCTAAC
TCACATTAATTGCGTTGCGCTCACTGCCCGCTTTCCAGTCGGGAAACCTGTCGTGCCAGCTGCATTAATG
AATCGGCCAACGCGCGGGGAGAGGCGGTTTGCGTATTGGGCGCTCTTCCGCTTCCTCGCTCACTGACTCG
CTGCGCTCGGTCGTTCGGCTGCGGCGAGCGGTATCAGCTCACTCAAAGGCGGTAATACGGTTATCCACAG
AATCAGGGGATAACGCAGGAAAGAACATGTGAGCAAAAGGCCAGCAAAAGGCCAGGAACCGTAAAAAGGC
CGCGTTGCTGGCGTTTTTCCATAGGCTCCGCCCCCCTGACGAGCATCACAAAAATCGACGCTCAAGTCAG
AGGTGGCGAAACCCGACAGGACTATAAAGATACCAGGCGTTTCCCCCTGGAAGCTCCCTCGTGCGCTCTC
CTGTTCCGACCCTGCCGCTTACCGGATACCTGTCCGCCTTTCTCCCTTCGGGAAGCGTGGCGCTTTCTCA
TAGCTCACGCTGTAGGTATCTCAGTTCGGTGTAGGTCGTTCGCTCCAAGCTGGGCTGTGTGCACGAACCC
CCCGTTCAGCCCGACCGCTGCGCCTTATCCGGTAACTATCGTCTTGAGTCCAACCCGGTAAGACACGACT
TATCGCCACTGGCAGCAGCCACTGGTAACAGGATTAGCAGAGCGAGGTATGTAGGCGGTGCTACAGAGTT
CTTGAAGTGGTGGCCTAACTACGGCTACACTAGAAGAACAGTATTTGGTATCTGCGCTCTGCTGAAGCCA
GTTACCTTCGGAAAAAGAGTTGGTAGCTCTTGATCCGGCAAACAAACCACCGCTGGTAGCGGTGGTTTTT
TTGTTTGCAAGCAGCAGATTACGCGCAGAAAAAAAGGATCTCAAGAAGATCCTTTGATCTTTTCTACGGG
GTCTGACGCTCAGTGGAACGAAAACTCACGTTAAGGGATTTTGGTCATGAGATTATCAAAAAGGATCTTC
ACCTAGATCCTTTTAAATTAAAAATGAAGTTTTAAATCAATCTAAAGTATATATGAGTAAACTTGGTCTG
ACAGTTACCAATGCTTAATCAGTGAGGCACCTATCTCAGCGATCTGTCTATTTCGTTCATCCATAGTTGC
CTGACTCCCCGTCGTGTAGATAACTACGATACGGGAGGGCTTACCATCTGGCCCCAGTGCTGCAATGATA
CCGCGAGACCCACGCTCACCGGCTCCAGATTTATCAGCAATAAACCAGCCAGCCGGAAGGGCCGAGCGCA
GAAGTGGTCCTGCAACTTTATCCGCCTCCATCCAGTCTATTAATTGTTGCCGGGAAGCTAGAGTAAGTAG
TTCGCCAGTTAATAGTTTGCGCAACGTTGTTGCCATTGCTACAGGCATCGTGGTGTCACGCTCGTCGTTT
GGTATGGCTTCATTCAGCTCCGGTTCCCAACGATCAAGGCGAGTTACATGATCCCCCATGTTGTGCAAAA
AAGCGGTTAGCTCCTTCGGTCCTCCGATCGTTGTCAGAAGTAAGTTGGCCGCAGTGTTATCACTCATGGT
TATGGCAGCACTGCATAATTCTCTTACTGTCATGCCATCCGTAAGATGCTTTTCTGTGACTGGTGAGTAC
TCAACCAAGTCATTCTGAGAATAGTGTATGCGGCGACCGAGTTGCTCTTGCCCGGCGTCAATACGGGATA
ATACCGCGCCACATAGCAGAACTTTAAAAGTGCTCATCATTGGAAAACGTTCTTCGGGGCGAAAACTCTC
AAGGATCTTACCGCTGTTGAGATCCAGTTCGATGTAACCCACTCGTGCACCCAACTGATCTTCAGCATCT
TTTACTTTCACCAGCGTTTCTGGGTGAGCAAAAACAGGAAGGCAAAATGCCGCAAAAAAGGGAATAAGGG
CGACACGGAAATGTTGAATACTCATACTCTTCCTTTTTCAATATTATTGAAGCATTTATCAGGGTTATTG
TCTCATGAGCGGATACATATTTGAATGTATTTAGAAAAATAAACAAATAGGGGTTCCGCGCACATTTCCC
CGAAAAGTGCCACCTGACGTCGACGGATCGGGAGATCTCCCGATCCCCTATGGTGCACTCTCAGTACAAT
CTGCTCTGATGCCGCATAGTTAAGCCAGTATCTGCTCCCTGCTTGTGTGTTGGAGGTCGCTGAGTAGTGC
GCGAGCAAAATTTAAGCTACAACAAGGCAAGGCTTGACCGACAATTGCATGAAGAATCTGCTTAGGGTTA
GGCGTTTTGCGCTGCTTCGCGATGTACGGGCCAGATATACGCGTTGACATTGATTATTGACTAGTTATTA
ATAGTAATCAATTACGGGGTCATTAGTTCATAGCCCATATATGGAGTTCCGCGTTACATAACTTACGGTA
AATGGCCCGCCTGGCTGACCGCCCAACGACCCCCGCCCATTGACGTCAATAATGACGTATGTTCCCATAG
TAACGCCAATAGGGACTTTCCATTGACGTCAATGGGTGGAGTATTTACGGTAAACTGCCCACTTGGCAGT
ACATCAAGTGTATCATATGCCAAGTACGCCCCCTATTGACGTCAATGACGGTAAATGGCCCGCCTGGCAT
TATGCCCAGTACATGACCTTATGGGACTTTCCTACTTGGCAGTACATCTACGTATTAGTCATCGCTATTA
CCATGGTGATGCGGTTTTGGCAGTACATCAATGGGCGTGGATAGCGGTTTGACTCACGGGGATTTCCAAG
TCTCCACCCCATTGACGTCAATGGGAGTTTGTTTTGGCACCAAAATCAACGGGACTTTCCAAAATGTCGT
AACAACTCCGCCCCATTGACGCAAATGGGCGGTAGGCGTGTACGGTGGGAGGTCTATATAAGCAGCGCGT
TTTGCCTGTACTGGGTCTCTCTGGTTAGACCAGATCTGAGCCTGGGAGCTCTCTGGCTAACTAGGGAACC
CACTGCTTAAGCCTCAATAAAGCTTGCCTTGAGTGCTTCAAGTAGTGTGTGCCCGTCTGTTGTGTGACTC
TGGTAACTAGAGATCCCTCAGACCCTTTTAGTCAGTGTGGAAAATCTCTAGCAGTGGCGCCCGAACAGGG
ACTTGAAAGCGAAAGGGAAACCAGAGGAGCTCTCTCGACGCAGGACTCGGCTTGCTGAAGCGCGCACGGC
AAGAGGCGAGGGGCGGCGACTGGTGAGTACGCCAAAAATTTTGACTAGCGGAGGCTAGAAGGAGAGAGAT
GGGTGCGAGAGCGTCAGTATTAAGCGGGGGAGAATTAGATCGCGATGGGAAAAAATTCGGTTAAGGCCAG
GGGGAAAGAAAAAATATAAATTAAAACATATAGTATGGGCAAGCAGGGAGCTAGAACGATTCGCAGTTAA
TCCTGGCCTGTTAGAAACATCAGAAGGCTGTAGACAAATACTGGGACAGCTACAACCATCCCTTCAGACA
GGATCAGAAGAACTTAGATCATTATATAATACAGTAGCAACCCTCTATTGTGTGCATCAAAGGATAGAGA
TAAAAGACACCAAGGAAGCTTTAGACAAGATAGAGGAAGAGCAAAACAAAAGTAAGACCACCGCACAGCA
AGCGGCCGCTGATCTTCAGACCTGGAGGAGGAGATATGAGGGACAATTGGAGAAGTGAATTATATAAATA
TAAAGTAGTAAAAATTGAACCATTAGGAGTAGCACCCACCAAGGCAAAGAGAAGAGTGGTGCAGAGAGAA
AAAAGAGCAGTGGGAATAGGAGCTTTGTTCCTTGGGTTCTTGGGAGCAGCAGGAAGCACTATGGGCGCAG
CGTCAATGACGCTGACGGTACAGGCCAGACAATTATTGTCTGGTATAGTGCAGCAGCAGAACAATTTGCT
GAGGGCTATTGAGGCGCAACAGCATCTGTTGCAACTCACAGTCTGGGGCATCAAGCAGCTCCAGGCAAGA
ATCCTGGCTGTGGAAAGATACCTAAAGGATCAACAGCTCCTGGGGATTTGGGGTTGCTCTGGAAAACTCA
TTTGCACCACTGCTGTGCCTTGGAATGCTAGTTGGAGTAATAAATCTCTGGAACAGATTTGGAATCACAC
GACCTGGATGGAGTGGGACAGAGAAATTAACAATTACACAAGCTTAATACACTCCTTAATTGAAGAATCG
CAAAACCAGCAAGAAAAGAATGAACAAGAATTATTGGAATTAGATAAATGGGCAAGTTTGTGGAATTGGT
TTAACATAACAAATTGGCTGTGGTATATAAAATTATTCATAATGATAGTAGGAGGCTTGGTAGGTTTAAG
AATAGTTTTTGCTGTACTTTCTATAGTGAATAGAGTTAGGCAGGGATATTCACCATTATCGTTTCAGACC
CACCTCCCAACCCCGAGGGGACCCGACAGGCCCGAAGGAATAGAAGAAGAAGGTGGAGAGAGAGACAGAG
ACAGATCCATTCGATTAGTGAACGGATCGGCACTGCGTGCGCCAATTCTGCAGACAAATGGCAGTATTCA
TCCACAATTTTAAAAGAAAAGGGGGGATTGGGGGGTACAGTGCAGGGGAAAGAATAGTAGACATAATAGC
AACAGACATACAAACTAAAGAATTACAAAAACAAATTACAAAAATTCAAAATTTTCGGGTTTATTACAGG
GACAGCAGAGATCCAGTTTGGTTAATTAATCGATAAGCTTTGCAAAGATGGATAAAGTTTTAAACAGAGA
GGAATCTTTGCAGCTAATGGACCTTCTAGGTCTTGAAAGGAGTGGGAATT
Features (pLannotate 1.2.2; 36 found; start..end, strand, type, name):
      1..1179    +  promoter       EF-1α promoter: strong constitutive promoter for human elongation factor EF-1α
   1196..1214    +  promoter       T7 promoter: promoter for bacteriophage T7 RNA polymerase
   1234..1270    -  misc_feature   MCS (fragment): pBluescript multiple cloning site
   1277..2203    +  CDS            ChR2(H134R): H134R mutant of an N-terminal fragment of channelrhodopsin-2 from the alga Chlamydomonas reinhardtii (Nagel et al., 2005) blue light-activated cation channel
   2219..2929    +  CDS            mCherry: monomeric derivative of DsRed fluorescent protein (Shaner et al., 2004) mammalian codon-optimized
   2940..3528    +  misc_feature   WPRE: woodchuck hepatitis virus posttranscriptional regulatory element
   3696..4158    +  misc_feature   IRES: internal ribosome entry site (IRES) of the encephalomyocarditis virus (EMCV)
   4172..4771    +  CDS            PuroR: puromycin N-acetyltransferase; pac from Streptomyces alboniger; confers resistance to puromycin
   4847..4881    +  LTR            3' LTR (ΔU3) (fragment): self-inactivating 3' long terminal repeat (LTR) from HIV-1
   4885..4918    +  protein_bind   loxP: Cre-mediated recombination occurs in the 8-bp core sequence (GCATACAT). Cre recombinase
   4943..5123    +  LTR            5' LTR (truncated): truncated 5' long terminal repeat (LTR) from HIV-1
   5155..5379    +  polyA_signal   bGH poly(A) signal: bovine growth hormone polyadenylation signal
   5383..5404    +  promoter       SV40 promoter (fragment): SV40 enhancer and early promoter
   5425..5853    +  rep_origin     f1 ori (sequence partly withheld): f1 bacteriophage origin of replication; arrow indicates direction of (+) strand synthesis
   5867..6196    +  promoter       SV40 promoter: SV40 enhancer and early promoter
   6244..6291    +  promoter       EM7 promoter: synthetic bacterial promoter&nbsp
   6310..6684    +  CDS            BleoR: antibiotic-binding protein; Sh ble from Streptoalloteichus hindustanus; confers resistance to bleomycin, phleomycin, and Zeocin™
   6694..6819    +  CDS            ble (fragment): BLE_KLEPN - Experimental evidence at protein level: Swiss-Prot protein existence level 1. Binding protein with a strong affinity to the bleomycin family of antibiotics. Binds to CL990; an antimitotic-antibiotic compound. From Klebsiella pneumoniae.
   6814..6935    +  polyA_signal   SV40 poly(A) signal: SV40 polyadenylation signal
   7006..7028    -  protein_bind   lac operator (fragment): The lac repressor binds to the lac operator to inhibit transcription in E. coli. This inhibition can be relieved by adding lactose or isopropyl-β-D-thiogalactopyranoside (IPTG). lac repressor encoded by lacI
   7032..7062    -  promoter       lac promoter: promoter for the E. coli lac operon
   7077..7098    -  protein_bind   CAP binding site: CAP binding activates transcription in the presence of cAMP. E. coli catabolite activator protein
   7111..7203    -  CDS            lacI (fragment): lac repressor; lacI; The lac repressor binds to the lac operator to inhibit transcription in E. coli. This inhibition can be relieved by adding lactose or isopropyl-β-D-thiogalactopyranoside (IPTG).
   7386..7974    -  rep_origin     ori: high-copy-number ColE1/pMB1/pBR322/pUC origin of replication
   8145..9005    -  CDS            AmpR: β-lactamase; bla; confers resistance to ampicillin, carbenicillin, and related antibiotics
   9006..9110    -  promoter       AmpR promoter: bla
   9169..9221    -  misc_feature   bom (fragment): basis of mobility region from pBR322
   9376..9755    +  enhancer       CMV enhancer: human cytomegalovirus immediate early enhancer
   9756..9955    +  promoter       CMV promoter: human cytomegalovirus (CMV) immediate early promoter
   9973..10153   +  LTR            5' LTR (truncated): truncated 5' long terminal repeat (LTR) from HIV-1
  10200..10325   +  misc_feature   HIV-1 Ψ: packaging signal of human immunodeficiency virus type 1
  10309..10672   +  CDS            HIV-1 gag (fragment): gag protein from human immunodeficiency virus 1; gag
  10818..11051   +  misc_feature   RRE: The Rev response element (RRE) of HIV-1 allows for Rev-dependent mRNA export from the nucleus to the cytoplasm.
  11428..11528   +  CDS            Rev (fragment): human immunodeficiency virus 1 (HIV-1) Rev protein; rev; enhances nuclear export of unspliced and incompletely spliced viral mRNAs
  11578..11695   +  misc_feature   cPPT/CTS: central polypurine tract and central termination sequence of HIV-1
  11758..11824   +  CDS            small t antigen (fragment): SV40 (simian virus 40) small t antigen
