[The description below was written by a language model from this plasmid's Addgene catalogue record, the feature table of its GenBank file and pLannotate feature annotations shown in this document.]
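Description:
EF1a CHR2 mCherry WPRE is a lentiviral transfer plasmid of roughly 11.8 kb for constitutive mammalian expression of a fluorescently tagged channelrhodopsin. It was made by replacing the GFP of an EF1a-GFP lentiviral backbone with a ChR2-mCherry-WPRE cassette using ligation-independent cloning. In bacteria it is maintained through a high-copy ColE1/pUC-type origin with ampicillin resistance. An f1 origin is also present, as is a backbone Zeocin/bleomycin resistance gene driven by tandem SV40 and EM7 promoters with an SV40 poly(A) signal, which lies outside the viral genome.

The viral portion has a third-generation-style layout. A CMV enhancer/promoter fused to a truncated HIV-1 5' LTR drives genomic RNA production in packaging cells, followed by the Psi packaging signal, the RRE for Rev-dependent nuclear export, and the cPPT/CTS. Downstream, the human EF-1α promoter with its first intron drives the H134R variant of channelrhodopsin-2, a blue-light-gated cation channel. It is followed closely by mCherry, consistent with a fusion reporter, although the annotation lists them as separate coding features. A WPRE follows to enhance transcript expression. The annotation also shows an EMCV IRES and puromycin N-acetyltransferase gene after the WPRE, apparently retained from the backbone; these could allow puromycin selection of transduced cells, though the catalogue entry does not mention them. The 3' end carries a ΔU3 (self-inactivating) LTR fragment containing a loxP site, followed by a bGH poly(A) signal. Because the 3' LTR is copied to both ends during reverse transcription, this loxP placement would typically leave the provirus flanked by loxP sites and excisable by Cre.

The stated purpose is simply expression of ChR2-mCherry from the EF1a promoter, which suits optogenetic depolarisation of transduced cells with red fluorescence marking expression. The two sequence records differ slightly in length and start coordinate but describe the same architecture.
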