Addgene plasmid #129432: EF1a CHR2 mCherry WPRE
Purpose: expression of CHR2 mCherry from EF1a promoter
Depositing lab: Oskar Laur. Depositing organization: Emory University.
Backbone
  Vector backbone: addgene 26777 EF1a GFP
  Vector type: Lentiviral
Growth in bacteria
  Bacterial resistance: Ampicillin, 100 μg/mL
  Growth temperature: 37°C
  Growth strain: NEB Stable
  Copy number: High Copy
Gene/Insert
  Gene/Insert name: CHR2 mCherry
  Species: Synthetic
  Cloning method: Ligation Independent Cloning
Terms and licenses: Academic/Nonprofit Terms; Industry Terms: Not Available to Industry
Depositor comments: addgene 26777 GFP was exchanged to CHR2-mCherry-WPRE cassette
How to cite: EF1a CHR2 mCherry WPRE was a gift from Oskar Laur (Addgene plasmid # 129432 ; http://n2t.net/addgene:129432 ; RRID:Addgene_129432)
